>Addgene plasmid #237164 | CA2-NanoLuc Fusion Vector | addgene full sequence | sequence record 474716 | Addgene NGS Result
GCCCGCCTGGCATTATGCCCAGTACATGACCTTACGGGACTTTCCTACTTGGCAGTACATCTACGTATTA
GTCATCGCTATTACCATGGTGATGCGGTTTTGGCAGTACACCAATGGGCGTGGATAGCGGTTTGACTCAC
GGGGATTTCCAAGTCTCCACCCCATTGACGTCAATGGGAGTTTGTTTTGGCACCAAAATCAACGGGACTT
TCCAAAATGTCGTAATAACCCCGCCCCGTTGACGCAAATGGGCGGTAGGCGTGTACGGTGGGAGGTCTAT
ATAAGCAGAGCTGGTTTAGTGAACCGTCAGATCACTAGAAGCTTTATTGCGGTAGTTTATCACAGTTAAA
TTGCTAACGCAGTCAGTGCTTCTGACACAACAGTCTCGAACTTAAGCTGCAGAAGTTGGTCGTGAGGCAC
TGGGCAGGTAAGTATCAAGGTTACAAGACAGGTTTAAGGAGACCAATAGAAACTGGGCTTGTCGAGACAG
AGAAGACTCTTGCGTTTCTGATAGGCACCTATTGGTCTTACTGACATCCACTTTGCCTTTCTCTCCACAG
GTGTCCACTCCCAGTTCAATTACAGCTCTTAAGGCTAGAGTATTAATACGACTCACTATAGGGCTAGCGA
TCGCC
[780 nt withheld, positions 636-1415]
GTTTCTCTCGGCTCGAGCGGCGTCTTCACACTCGAAGATTTCGTTGGGGACTGGCGACAGACAGCCGGCT
ACAACCTGGACCAAGTCCTTGAACAGGGAGGTGTGTCCAGTTTGTTTCAGAATCTCGGGGTGTCCGTAAC
TCCGATCCAAAGGATTGTCCTGAGCGGTGAAAATGGGCTGAAGATCGACATCCATGTCATCATCCCGTAT
GAAGGTCTGAGCGGCGACCAAATGGGCCAGATCGAAAAAATTTTTAAGGTGGTGTACCCTGTGGATGATC
ATCACTTTAAGGTGATCCTGCACTATGGCACACTGGTAATCGACGGGGTTACGCCGAACATGATCGACTA
TTTCGGACGGCCGTATGAAGGCATCGCCGTGTTCGACGGCAAAAAGATCACTGTAACAGGGACCCTGTGG
AACGGCAACAAAATTATCGACGAGCGCCTGATCAACCCCGACGGCTCCCTGCTGTTCCGAGTAACCATCA
ACGGAGTGACCGGCTGGCGGCTGTGCGAACGCATTCTGGCGTAAGGCCGCGACTCTAGAGTCGACCTGCA
GGCATGCAAGCTGATCCGGCTGCTAACAAAGCCCGAAAGGAAGCTGAGTTGGCTGCTGCCACCGCTGAGC
AATAACTAGCATAACCCCTTGGGGCGGCCGCTTCGAGCAGACATGATAAGATACATTGATGAGTTTGGAC
AAACCACAACTAGAATGCAGTGAAAAAAATGCTTTATTTGTGAAATTTGTGATGCTATTGCTTTATTTGT
AACCATTATAAGCTGCAATAAACAAGTTAACAACAACAATTGCATTCATTTTATGTTTCAGGTTCAGGGG
GAGATGTGGGAGGTTTTTTTAAGCAAGTAAAACCTCTACAAATGTGGTAAAATCGAATTTTAACAAAATA
TTAACGCTTACAATTTCCTGATGCGGTATTTTCTCCTTACGCATCTGTGCGGTATTTCACACCGCATACG
CGGATCTGCGCAGCACCATGGCCTGAAATAACCTCTGAAAGAGGAACTTGGTTAGGTACCTTCTGAGGCG
GAAAGAACCAGCTGTGGAATGTGTGTCAGTTAGGGTGTGGAAAGTCCCCAGGCTCCCCAGCAGGCAGAAG
TATGCAAAGCATGCATCTCAATTAGTCAGCAACCAGGTGTGGAAAGTCCCCAGGCTCCCCAGCAGGCAGA
AGTATGCAAAGCATGCATCTCAATTAGTCAGCAACCATAGTCCCGCCCCTAACTCCGCCCATCCCGCCCC
TAACTCCGCCCAGTTCCGCCCATTCTCCGCCCCATGGCTGACTAATTTTTTTTATTTATGCAGAGGCCGA
GGCCGCCTCGGCCTCTGAGCTATTCCAGAAGTAGTGAGGAGGCTTTTTTGGAGGCCTAGGCTTTTGCAAA
AAGCTTAATTAACTGTTGACAATTAATCATCGGCATAGTATATCGGCATAGTATAATACGACAAGGTGAG
GAACTAAACCCAGGAGGCAGATCATGATTGAACAAGATGGATTGCACGCAGGTTCTCCGGCCGCTTGGGT
GGAGAGGCTATTCGGCTATGACTGGGCACAACAGACAATCGGCTGCTCTGATGCCGCCGTGTTCCGGCTG
TCAGCGCAGGGGCGCCCGGTTCTTTTTGTCAAGACCGACCTGTCCGGTGCCCTGAATGAACTGCAGGACG
AGGCAGCGCGGCTATCGTGGCTGGCCACGACGGGCGTTCCTTGCGCAGCTGTGCTCGACGTTGTCACTGA
AGCGGGAAGGGACTGGCTGCTATTGGGCGAAGTGCCGGGGCAGGATCTCCTGTCATCTCACCTTGCTCCT
GCCGAGAAAGTATCCATCATGGCTGATGCAATGCGGCGGCTGCATACGCTTGATCCGGCTACCTGCCCAT
TCGACCACCAAGCGAAACATCGCATCGAGCGAGCACGTACTCGGATGGAAGCCGGTCTTGTCGATCAGGA
TGATCTGGACGAAGAGCATCAGGGGCTCGCGCCAGCCGAACTGTTCGCCAGGCTCAAGGCGCGCATGCCC
GACGGCGAGGATCTCGTCGTGACCCATGGCGATGCCTGCTTGCCGAATATCATGGTGGAAAATGGCCGCT
TTTCTGGATTCATCGACTGTGGCCGGCTGGGTGTGGCGGACCGCTATCAGGACATAGCGTTGGCTACCCG
TGATATTGCTGAAGAGCTTGGCGGCGAATGGGCTGACCGCTTCCTCGTGCTTTACGGTATCGCCGCTCCC
GATTCGCAGCGCATCGCCTTCTATCGCCTTCTTGACGAGTTCTTCTGAGCGGGACTCTGGGGTTCGAAAT
GACCGACCAAGCGACGCCCAACCTGCCATCACGATGGCCGCAATAAAATATCTTTATTTTCATTACATCT
GTGTGTTGGTTTTTTGTGTGAATCGATAGCGATAAGGATCCGCTCATGCGATGATAAGCTGTCAAACATG
AGAATTACAACTTATATCGTATGGGGCTGACTTCAGGTGCTACATTTGAAGAGATAAATTGCACTGAAAT
CTAGAAATATTTTATCTGATTAATAAGATGATCTTCTTGAGATCGTTTTGGTCTGCGCGTAATCTCTTGC
TCTGAAAACGAAAAAACCGCCTTGCAGGGCGGTTTTTCGAAGGTTCTCTGAGCTACCAACTCTTTGAACC
GAGGTAACTGGCTTGGAGGAGCGCAGTCACCAAAACTTGTCCTTTCAGTTTAGCCTTAACCGGCGCATGA
CTTCAAGACTAACTCCTCTAAATCAATTACCAGTGGCTGCTGCCAGTGGTGCTTTTGCATGTCTTTCCGG
GTTGGACTCAAGACGATAGTTACCGGATAAGGCGCAGCGGTCGGACTGAACGGGGGGTTCGTGCATACAG
TCCAGCTTGGAGCGAACTGCCTACCCGGAACTGAGTGTCAGGCGTGGAATGAGACAAACGCGGCCATAAC
AGCGGAATGACACCGGTAAACCGAAAGGCAGGAACAGGAGAGCGCACGAGGGAGCCGCCAGGGGGAAACG
CCTGGTATCTTTATAGTCCTGTCGGGTTTCGCCACCACTGATTTGAGCGTCAGATTTCGTGATGCTTGTC
AGGGGGGCGGAGCCTATGGAAAAACGGCTTTGCCGCGGCCCTCTCACTTCCCTGTTAAGTATCTTCCTGG
CATCTTCCAGGAAATCTCCGCCCCGTTCGTAAGCCATTTCCGCTCGCCGCAGTCGAACGACCGAGCGTAG
CGAGTCAGTGAGCGAGGAAGCGGAATATATCCTGTATCACATATTCTGCTGACGCACCGGTGCAGCCTTT
TTTCTCCTGCCACATGAAGCACTTCACTGACACCCTCATCAGTGCCAACATAGTAAGCCAGTATACACTC
CGCTAGCGCTGATGTCCGGCGGTGCTTTTGCCGTTACGCACCACCCCGTCATGAGATTACGCGTTTTAGC
GGTGCGTACAATTAAGGGATTATGGTAAATCCACTTACTGTCTGCCCTCGTAGCCATCGAGATAAACCGC
AGTACTCCGGCCACGATGCGTCCGGCGTAGAGGATCGAGATCTTCAATATTGGCCATTAGCCATATTATT
CATTGGTTATATAGCATAAATCAATATTGGCTATTGGCCATTGCATACGTTGTATCTATATCATAATATG
TACATTTATATTGGCTCATGTCCAATATGACCGCCATGTTGGCATTGATTATTGACTAGTTATTAATAGT
AATCAATTACGGGGTCATTAGTTCATAGCCCATATATGGAGTTCCGCGTTACATAACTTACGGTAAATGG
CCCGCCTGGCTGACCGCCCAACGACCCCCGCCCATTGACGTCAATAATGACGTATGTTCCCATAGTAACG
CCAATAGGGACTTTCCATTGACGTCAATGGGTGGAGTATTTACGGTAAACTGCCCACTTGGCAGTACATC
AAGTGTATCATATGCCAAGTCCGCCCCCTATTGACGTCAATGACGGTAAATG
Features (pLannotate 1.2.2; 23 found; start..end, strand, type, name):
     90..289     +  promoter       CMV promoter: human cytomegalovirus (CMV) immediate early promoter
    428..560     +  intron         chimeric intron: chimera between introns from human β-globin and immunoglobulin heavy chain genes
    604..622     +  promoter       T7 promoter: promoter for bacteriophage T7 RNA polymerase
    636..1415    +  CDS            CA2 (sequence withheld): CAH2_HUMAN - Experimental evidence at protein level: Swiss-Prot protein existence level 1. Essential for bone resorption and osteoclast differentiation (By similarity). Reversible hydration of carbon dioxide. Can hydrate cyanamide to urea. Involved in the regulation of fluid secretion into the anterior chamber of the eye. Contributes to intracellular pH regulation in the duodenal upper villous epithelium during proton- coupled peptide absorption. Stimulates the chloride-bicarbonate exchange activity of SLC26A6. From Homo sapiens (Human).
   1437..1949    +  CDS            Nluc: NanoLuc® luciferase human codon-optimized
   1958..1987    +  misc_feature   MCS (fragment): pUC18/19 multiple cloning site
   1994..2043    +  CDS            SET1 (fragment): solubility-enhancement tag derived from T7 phage gene 10B
   2051..2070    +  terminator     T7 terminator (fragment): transcription terminator for bacteriophage T7 RNA polymerase
   2092..2213    -  polyA_signal   SV40 poly(A) signal: SV40 polyadenylation signal
   2236..2304    -  CDS            large T antigen (fragment): large T antigen from SV40 (simian virus 40)
   2309..2341    +  rep_origin     M13 ori (fragment): M13 bacteriophage origin of replication; arrow indicates direction of (+) strand synthesis
   2342..2393    -  misc_feature   bom (fragment): basis of mobility region from pBR322
   2458..2815    +  promoter       SV40 promoter: SV40 enhancer and early promoter
   2830..2877    +  promoter       EM7 promoter: synthetic bacterial promoter&nbsp
   2909..3700    +  CDS            neo: KKA2_KLEPN - Also known as kan, nptII. Experimental evidence at protein level: Swiss-Prot protein existence level 1. Resistance to kanamycin, neomycin, paromomycin, ribostamycin, butirosin and gentamicin B. From Klebsiella pneumoniae.
   3767..3815    +  polyA_signal   poly(A) signal: synthetic polyadenylation signal
   3844..3860    -  promoter       tet promoter (fragment): E. coli promoter for tetracycline efflux protein gene
   3972..4517    +  rep_origin     p15A ori: Plasmids containing the medium-copy-number p15A origin of replication can be propagated in E. coli cells that contain a second plasmid with the ColE1 origin.
   4605..4660    +  rep_origin     RSF ori (fragment): Plasmids containing the RSF 1030 origin of replication can be propagated in E. coli cells that contain additional plasmids with compatible origins.
   4759..4785    -  misc_feature   bom (fragment): basis of mobility region from pBR322
   4779..4826    -  mobile_element IS1 (fragment): prokaryotic transposable element IS1
   4834..4905    +  misc_feature   cer region (fragment): ColE1-derived recombination site that helps to maintain plasmids as monomers
   5098..88      +  enhancer       CMV enhancer (across the origin): human cytomegalovirus immediate early enhancer
