[The description below was written by a language model from this plasmid's Addgene catalogue record and pLannotate feature annotations shown in this document.]
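Description:
CA2-NanoLuc Fusion Vector is a 5.4 kb mammalian expression plasmid built on Promega's pFC32K-low Nluc CMV-Hygro Flexi backbone. It encodes human carbonic anhydrase 2 (CA2) fused at its C terminus to NanoLuc luciferase. In bacteria it is selected with kanamycin and is catalogued as low copy. This fits the feature table, which annotates a p15A origin rather than a high-copy pUC-type origin, together with small fragments resembling RSF, bom and cer sequences. The resistance gene is neo (nptII), placed behind both an SV40 enhancer/early promoter and a bacterial EM7 promoter and followed by a synthetic poly(A) signal. This arrangement gives kanamycin resistance in E. coli and could in principle support G418 selection in mammalian cells. Although the backbone name includes "Hygro", no hygromycin resistance gene is annotated in the sequenced record.

The expression cassette starts with the CMV immediate-early enhancer, which spans the plasmid origin, and the CMV promoter. A chimeric β-globin/immunoglobulin intron follows, a part commonly included to improve mRNA processing and expression. A T7 promoter sits just upstream of the coding region and would allow in vitro transcription. The CA2 open reading frame is followed after a short linker by the human codon-optimized Nluc sequence, and the cassette ends with an SV40 poly(A) signal. Several small annotated fragments between and around these elements (MCS, SET1, T7 terminator, large T antigen, M13 ori) look like backbone remnants or incidental matches rather than functional parts.

The record does not state an intended application. A bright, small luciferase fused to a target protein is typically used for luminescence-based readouts in transfected cells, such as monitoring protein abundance or bioluminescence resonance energy transfer assays of ligand binding or protein interactions.
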