Addgene plasmid #237164: CA2-NanoLuc Fusion Vector
Depositing lab: Promega Corporation.
Backbone
  Vector backbone: pFC32K-low Nluc CMV-Hygro Flexi(R) Vector
  Vector type: Mammalian Expression
Growth in bacteria
  Bacterial resistance: Kanamycin, 50 μg/mL
  Growth temperature: 37°C
  Growth strain: DH5alpha
  Copy number: Low Copy
Gene/Insert
  Gene/Insert name: CA2
  Species: H. sapiens (human)
  Entrez Gene: CA2 (a.k.a. CA-II, CAC, CAII, Car2, HEL-76, HEL-S-282)
  Promoter: CMV
  Tag / fusion protein: NanoLuc (R) (C terminal on backbone)
  Cloning method: Other
How to cite: CA2-NanoLuc Fusion Vector was a gift from Promega Corporation (Addgene plasmid # 237164 ; http://n2t.net/addgene:237164 ; RRID:Addgene_237164)
